Addgene plasmid #61453: pFF753
Purpose: IPTG-inducible msd(wt)
Depositing lab: Timothy Lu. Depositing organization: Massachusetts Institute of Technology. Publication: Synthetic biology. Genomically encoded analog memory with precise in vivo DNA writing in living cell populations. Farzadfard F, Lu TK. Science. 2014 Nov 14;346(6211):1256272. doi: 10.1126/science.1256272. PubMed 25395541.
Backbone
  Vector backbone: pZE32
  Backbone manufacturer: Expressys
  Vector type: Synthetic Biology
Growth in bacteria
  Bacterial resistance: Chloramphenicol, 25 μg/mL
  Growth temperature: 37°C
  Growth strain: DH5alpha
  Copy number: High Copy
Gene/Insert
  Gene/Insert name: msd(wt)
  Species: E. coli
  Promoter: pLacO
  Cloning method: Restriction Enzyme; 5′ cloning site PacI (not destroyed); 3′ cloning site BamHI (not destroyed)
  Sequencing primers: 5′ TAAGAAACCATTATTATCATGAC; 3′ GGGCGGCGGATTTGTCCTAC
Terms and licenses: Academic/Nonprofit Terms; Industry Terms: Not Available to Industry
How to cite: pFF753 was a gift from Timothy Lu (Addgene plasmid # 61453 ; http://n2t.net/addgene:61453 ; RRID:Addgene_61453)
