[The description below was written by a language model from this plasmid's Addgene catalogue record and pLannotate feature annotations shown in this document.]
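Description:
pFF753 is a small (about 3.2 kb) bacterial synthetic-biology plasmid built on the pZE32 backbone from the modular pZ expression vector series. It replicates in E. coli from a high-copy ColE1-type origin and is selected with chloramphenicol through a chloramphenicol acetyltransferase gene driven by its own cat promoter and followed by the lambda t0 terminator.

The payload is a wild-type retron cassette from E. coli, listed as msd(wt), cloned between PacI and BamHI sites under an IPTG-inducible pLacO promoter. The feature table agrees with this. Two lac operator sites sit at the start of the sequence, next to a fragment annotated as PLtetO-1, which probably reflects the shared phage lambda PL core of the Lutz–Bujard hybrid promoters rather than any tetracycline regulation. Lac repressor supplied by the host would keep the promoter off until IPTG is added; no lacI gene is annotated on the plasmid. Downstream, the annotation identifies the Ec86 retron reverse transcriptase coding sequence, followed by the rrnB T1 terminator. The stretch of roughly 180 nt between the promoter and the reverse transcriptase is unannotated, and it is presumably where the msr/msd non-coding elements lie, although the table does not mark them.

In a retron, the transcript serves as both primer and template for the reverse transcriptase, which produces msDNA, a single-stranded DNA joined to RNA by a 2',5' linkage. The plasmid therefore allows inducible production of unmodified single-stranded DNA inside living cells. It comes from work on genomically encoded analog memory by in vivo DNA writing, where a wild-type msd would plausibly be a reference or control construct, though the record does not state that role.
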