Features (pLannotate 1.2.2; 9 found; start..end, strand, type, name):
     17..33      +  protein_bind   lac operator: The lac repressor binds to the lac operator to inhibit transcription in E. coli. This inhibition can be relieved by adding lactose or isopropyl-β-D-thiogalactopyranoside (IPTG). lac repressor encoded by lacI
     40..56      +  protein_bind   lac operator: The lac repressor binds to the lac operator to inhibit transcription in E. coli. This inhibition can be relieved by adding lactose or isopropyl-β-D-thiogalactopyranoside (IPTG). lac repressor encoded by lacI
     56..88      +  promoter       PLtetO-1 promoter (fragment): modified phage lambda PL promoter with tet operator sites (Lutz and Bujard, 1997)
    273..1232    +  CDS            RT86_ECOLX: Protein predicted: Swiss-Prot protein existence level 4. Participates in the synthesis of a msDNA (a branched RNA linked by a 2',5'-phosphodiester linkage to a single-stranded DNA) of unknown function. The retron transcript serves as primer and template to the reaction, and codes for the RT. From Escherichia coli.
   1265..1351    +  terminator     rrnB T1 terminator: Escherichia coli rrnB; transcription terminator T1 from the E. coli rrnB gene
   1515..2103    -  rep_origin     ori: high-copy-number ColE1/pMB1/pBR322/pUC origin of replication
   2191..2285    -  terminator     lambda t0 terminator: transcription terminator from phage lambda
   2306..2965    -  CDS            CmR: chloramphenicol acetyltransferase; cat; confers resistance to chloramphenicol
   2966..3068    -  promoter       cat promoter: promoter of the E. coli cat gene encoding chloramphenicol acetyltransferase
>Addgene plasmid #61453 | pFF753 | depositor full sequence | sequence record 100023 | pFF753 sequence 3166 bps
CTCGAGATGCTAGCAATTGTGAGCGGATAACAATTGACATTGTGAGCGGATAACAAGATACTGAGCACAT
CAGCAGGACGCACTGACCTTAATTAAATGCGCACCCTTAGCGAGAGGTTTATCATTAAGGTCAACCTCTG
GATGTTGTTTCGGCATCCTGCATTGAATCTGAGTTACTGTCTGTTTTCCTTGTTGGAACGGAGAGCATCG
CCTGATGCTCTCCGAGCCAACCAGGAAACCCGTTTTTTCTGACGTAAGGGTGCGCAACTTTCATGAAATC
CGCTGAATATTTGAACACTTTTAGATTGAGAAATCTCGGCCTACCTGTCATGAACAATTTGCATGACATG
TCTAAGGCGACTCGCATATCTGTTGAAACACTTCGGTTGTTAATCTATACAGCTGATTTTCGCTATAGGA
TCTACACTGTAGAAAAGAAAGGCCCAGAGAAGAGAATGAGAACCATTTACCAACCTTCTCGAGAACTTAA
AGCCTTACAAGGATGGGTTCTACGTAACATTTTAGATAAACTGTCGTCATCTCCTTTTTCTATTGGATTT
GAAAAGCACCAATCTATTTTGAATAATGCTACCCCGCATATTGGGGCAAACTTTATACTGAATATTGATT
TGGAGGATTTTTTCCCAAGTTTAACTGCTAACAAAGTTTTTGGAGTGTTCCATTCTCTTGGTTATAATCG
ACTAATATCTTCAGTTTTGACAAAAATATGTTGTTATAAAAATCTGCTACCACAAGGTGCTCCATCATCA
CCTAAATTAGCTAATCTAATATGTTCTAAACTTGATTATCGTATTCAGGGTTATGCAGGTAGTCGGGGCT
TGATATATACGAGATATGCCGATGATCTCACCTTATCTGCACAGTCTATGAAAAAGGTTGTTAAAGCACG
TGATTTTTTATTTTCTATAATCCCAAGTGAAGGATTGGTTATTAACTCAAAAAAAACTTGTATTAGTGGG
CCTCGTAGTCAGAGGAAAGTTACAGGTTTAGTTATTTCACAAGAGAAAGTTGGGATAGGTAGAGAAAAAT
ATAAAGAAATTAGAGCAAAGATACATCATATATTTTGCGGTAAGTCTTCTGAGATAGAACACGTTAGGGG
ATGGTTGTCATTTATTTTAAGTGTGGATTCAAAAAGCCATAGGAGATTAATAACTTATATTAGCAAATTA
GAAAAAAAATATGGAAAGAACCCTTTAAATAAAGCGAAGACCTAAGGATCCCATGGTACGCGTGCTAGAG
GCATCAAATAAAACGAAAGGCTCAGTCGAAAGACTGGGCCTTTCGTTTTATCTGTTGTTTGTCGGTGAAC
GCTCTCCTGAGTAGGACAAATCCGCCGCCCTAGACCTAGGCGTTCGGCTGCGGCGAGCGGTATCAGCTCA
CTCAAAGGCGGTAATACGGTTATCCACAGAATCAGGGGATAACGCAGGAAAGAACATGTGAGCAAAAGGC
CAGCAAAAGGCCAGGAACCGTAAAAAGGCCGCGTTGCTGGCGTTTTTCCATAGGCTCCGCCCCCCTGACG
AGCATCACAAAAATCGACGCTCAAGTCAGAGGTGGCGAAACCCGACAGGACTATAAAGATACCAGGCGTT
TCCCCCTGGAAGCTCCCTCGTGCGCTCTCCTGTTCCGACCCTGCCGCTTACCGGATACCTGTCCGCCTTT
CTCCCTTCGGGAAGCGTGGCGCTTTCTCAATGCTCACGCTGTAGGTATCTCAGTTCGGTGTAGGTCGTTC
GCTCCAAGCTGGGCTGTGTGCACGAACCCCCCGTTCAGCCCGACCGCTGCGCCTTATCCGGTAACTATCG
TCTTGAGTCCAACCCGGTAAGACACGACTTATCGCCACTGGCAGCAGCCACTGGTAACAGGATTAGCAGA
GCGAGGTATGTAGGCGGTGCTACAGAGTTCTTGAAGTGGTGGCCTAACTACGGCTACACTAGAAGGACAG
TATTTGGTATCTGCGCTCTGCTGAAGCCAGTTACCTTCGGAAAAAGAGTTGGTAGCTCTTGATCCGGCAA
ACAAACCACCGCTGGTAGCGGTGGTTTTTTTGTTTGCAAGCAGCAGATTACGCGCAGAAAAAAAGGATCT
CAAGAAGATCCTTTGATCTTTTCTACGGGGTCTGACGCTCAGTGGAACGAAAACTCACGTTAAGGGATTT
TGGTCATGACTAGTGCTTGGATTCTCACCAATAAAAAACGCCCGGCGGCAACCGAGCGTTCTGAACAAAT
CCAGATGGAGTTCTGAGGTCATTACTGGATCTATCAACAGGAGTCCAAGCGAGCTCGATATCAAATTACG
CCCCGCCCTGCCACTCATCGCAGTACTGTTGTAATTCATTAAGCATTCTGCCGACATGGAAGCCATCACA
GACGGCATGATGAACCTGAATCGCCAGCGGCATCAGCACCTTGTCGCCTTGCGTATAATATTTGCCCATG
GTGAAAACGGGGGCGAAGAAGTTGTCCATATTGGCCACGTTTAAATCAAAACTGGTGAAACTCACCCAGG
GATTGGCTGAGACGAAAAACATATTCTCAATAAACCCTTTAGGGAAATAGGCCAGGTTTTCACCGTAACA
CGCCACATCTTGCGAATATATGTGTAGAAACTGCCGGAAATCGTCGTGGTATTCACTCCAGAGCGATGAA
AACGTTTCAGTTTGCTCATGGAAAACGGTGTAACAAGGGTGAACACTATCCCATATCACCAGCTCACCGT
CTTTCATTGCCATACGGAATTCCGGATGAGCATTCATCAGGCGGGCAAGAATGTGAATAAAGGCCGGATA
AAACTTGTGCTTATTTTTCTTTACGGTCTTTAAAAAGGCCGTAATATCCAGCTGAACGGTCTGGTTATAG
GTACATTGAGCAACTGACTGAAATGCCTCAAAATGTTCTTTACGATGCCATTGGGATATATCAACGGTGG
TATATCCAGTGATTTTTTTCTCCATTTTAGCTTCCTTAGCTCCTGAAAATCTCGATAACTCAAAAAATAC
GCCCGGTAGTGATCTTATTTCATTATGGTGAAAGTTGGAACCTCTTACGTGCCGATCAACGTCTCATTTT
CGCCAGATATCGACGTCTAAGAAACCATTATTATCATGACATTAACCTATAAAAATAGGCGTATCACGAG
GCCCTTTCGTCTTCAC
