>Addgene plasmid #61453 | pFF753 | addgene partial sequence | sequence record 100974 | pLTet-F 5'-ACTGAGCACATCAGCAGGAC-3'
TAGCGAGAGGTTTATCATTAAGGTCAACCTCTGGATGTTGTTTCGGCATCCTGCATTGAATCTGAGTTAC
TGTCTGTTTTCCTTGTTGGAACGGAGAGCATCGCCTGATGCTCTCCGAGCCAACCAGGAAACCCGTTTTT
TCTGACGTAAGGGTGCGCAACTTTCATGAAATCCGCTGAATATTTGAACACTTTTAGATTGAGAAATCTC
GGCCTACCTGTCATGAACAATTTGCATGACATGTCTAAGGCGACTCGCATATCTGTTGAAACACTTCGGT
TGTTAATCTATACAGCTGATTTTCGCTATAGGATCTACACTGTAGAAAAGAAAGGCCCAGAGAAGAGAAT
GAGAACCATTTACCAACCTTCTCGAGAACTTAAAGCCTTACAAGGATGGGTTCTACGTAACATTTTAGAT
AAACTGTCGTCATCTCCTTTTTCTATTGGATTTGAAAAGCACCAATCTATTTTGAATAATGCTACCCCGC
ATATTGGGGCAAACTTTATACTGAATATTGATTTGGAGGATTTTTTCCCAAGTTTAACTGCTAACAAAGT
TTTTGGAGTGTTCCATTCTCTTGGTTATAATCGACTAATATCTTCAGTTTTGACAAAAATATGTTGTTAT
AAAAATCTGCTACCACAAGGTGCTCCATCATCACCTAAATTAGCTAATCTAATATGTTCTAAACTTGATT
ATCGTATTCAGGGTTATGCAGGTAGTCGGGGCTTGATATATACGAGATATGCCGATGATCTCACCTTATC
TGCACAGTCTATGAAAAAGGTTGTTAAAGCACGTGATTTTTTATTTTCTATAATCCCAAGTGAAGGATTG
GTTATTAACTCAAAAA
