>Addgene plasmid #61453 | pFF753 | addgene partial sequence | sequence record 100988 | rrnB-T1-term-Rev 5'-GAAAGGCCCAGTCTTTCGAC-3'
TACCATGGGATCCTTAGGTCTTCGCTTTATTTAAAGGGTTCTTTCCATATTTTTTTTCTAATTTGCTAAT
ATAAGTTATTAATCTCCTATGGCTTTTTGAATCCACACTTAAAATAAATGACAACCATCCCCTAACGTGT
TCTATCTCAGAAGACTTACCGCAAAATATATGATGTATCTTTGCTCTAATTTCTTTATATTTTTCTCTAC
CTATCCCAACTTTCTCTTGTGAAATAACTAAACCTGTAACTTTCCTCTGACTACGAGGCCCACTAATACA
AGTTTTTTTTGAGTTAATAACCAATCCTTCACTTGGGATTATAGAAAATAAAAAATCACGTGCTTTAACA
ACCTTTTTC
